Addgene plasmid #17652: GFP-HP1alpha
Depositing lab: Tom Misteli. Depositing organization: National Cancer Institute (NCI). Publication: Maintenance of stable heterochromatin domains by dynamic HP1 binding. Cheutin T, McNairn AJ, Jenuwein T, Gilbert DM, Singh PB, Misteli T. Science. 2003 Jan 31. 299(5607):721-5. 10.1126/science.1078572 PubMed 12560555.
Backbone
  Vector backbone: pBCHGN
  Backbone manufacturer: Zentgraf Lab
  Vector type: Mammalian Expression
Growth in bacteria
  Bacterial resistance: Ampicillin, 100 μg/mL
  Growth temperature: 37°C
  Growth strain: DH5alpha
  Copy number: High Copy
Gene/Insert
  Gene/Insert name: HP1 alpha
  Species: H. sapiens (human)
  Entrez Gene: CBX5 (a.k.a. HEL25, HP1, HP1A, HP1alpha)
  Tag / fusion protein: His (N terminal on backbone); GFP (N terminal on backbone)
  Cloning method: Restriction Enzyme; 5′ cloning site BamHI (not destroyed); 3′ cloning site HindIII (not destroyed)
  Sequencing primers: 5′ GFP-F
Terms and licenses: Academic/Nonprofit Terms; Industry Terms: Not Available to Industry
Depositor comments: See author's map for more information.
How to cite: GFP-HP1alpha was a gift from Tom Misteli (Addgene plasmid # 17652 ; http://n2t.net/addgene:17652 ; RRID:Addgene_17652)
