[The description below was written by a language model from this plasmid's Addgene catalogue record and pLannotate feature annotations shown in this document.]
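Description:
GFP-HP1alpha is a mammalian expression plasmid of about 5.4 kb built on the pBCHGN backbone. The feature table shows this backbone to be pBluescript-derived, with remnants of the pBluescript multiple cloning site, lac promoter/operator, a lacZα fragment, and flanking T3 and T7 phage promoters. It is propagated in E. coli from a high-copy ColE1/pUC-type origin under ampicillin selection (β-lactamase with its own promoter). It also carries an f1 origin that can support single-stranded DNA production. No mammalian selection marker is annotated, which suggests the plasmid is meant for transient transfection rather than drug-selected stable lines.

The payload is a single expression cassette on the reverse strand. The human cytomegalovirus immediate-early enhancer and promoter, followed by a short fragment of CMV intron A and an SP6 promoter, drive an open reading frame made up of a His tag, GFP (the S65T variant) and human HP1 alpha (CBX5). The CBX5 insert was cloned between BamHI and HindIII sites that remain intact, and the cassette ends in an SV40 polyadenylation signal. A second SV40 poly(A) signal lies upstream of the CMV enhancer. A small fragment resembling an immunoglobulin heavy-chain signal sequence is annotated just upstream of the His tag, but it is partial and its role, if any, is not stated in the record.

HP1 alpha is a heterochromatin component that binds histone H3 methylated at lysine 9. The N-terminal GFP fusion allows its localisation and behaviour to be followed in living mammalian cells, consistent with the associated study of dynamic HP1 binding within stable heterochromatin domains. The His tag could additionally allow affinity capture.
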