Features (pLannotate 1.2.2; 24 found; start..end, strand, type, name):
     13..43      +  promoter       lac promoter: promoter for the E. coli lac operon
     51..67      +  protein_bind   lac operator: The lac repressor binds to the lac operator to inhibit transcription in E. coli. This inhibition can be relieved by adding lactose or isopropyl-β-D-thiogalactopyranoside (IPTG). lac repressor encoded by lacI
    112..130     +  promoter       T3 promoter: promoter for bacteriophage T3 RNA polymerase
    142..167     -  misc_feature   MCS (fragment): pBluescript multiple cloning site
    166..300     -  polyA_signal   SV40 poly(A) signal: SV40 polyadenylation signal
    313..882     -  CDS            CBX5: CBX5_HUMAN - Also known as HP1A. Experimental evidence at protein level: Swiss-Prot protein existence level 1. Component of heterochromatin that recognizes and binds histone H3 tails methylated at 'Lys-9' (H3K9me), leading to epigenetic repression. In contrast, it is excluded from chromatin when 'Tyr-41' of histone H3 is phosphorylated (H3Y41ph). Can interact with lamin-B receptor (LBR). This interaction can contribute to the association of the heterochromatin with the inner nuclear membrane. Involved in the formation of functional kinetochore through interaction with MIS12 complex proteins. F
    889..1602    -  CDS            GFP (S65T): GFP (S65T) is a basic (constitutively fluorescent) green fluorescent protein published in 1995, derived from Aequorea victoria.
   1603..1620    -  CDS            7xHis (fragment): 6xHis affinity tag
   1634..1650    -  misc_feature   MCS (fragment): pBluescript multiple cloning site
   1676..1713    -  CDS            IgH signal sequence (fragment): signal sequence from the mouse immunoglobulin heavy chain variable region
   1717..1735    -  promoter       SP6 promoter: promoter for bacteriophage SP6 RNA polymerase
   1787..1830    -  intron         CMV intron (fragment): modified intron A from human cytomegalovirus
   1966..2169    -  promoter       CMV promoter: human cytomegalovirus (CMV) immediate early promoter
   2170..2473    -  enhancer       CMV enhancer: human cytomegalovirus immediate early enhancer
   2552..2568    -  misc_feature   MCS (fragment): pBluescript multiple cloning site
   2576..2710    -  polyA_signal   SV40 poly(A) signal: SV40 polyadenylation signal
   2720..2738    -  promoter       T7 promoter: promoter for bacteriophage T7 RNA polymerase
   2741..2898    +  CDS            lacZα (fragment): LacZα fragment of β-galactosidase; lacZ fragment
   2903..3331    +  rep_origin     f1 ori (sequence partly withheld): f1 bacteriophage origin of replication; arrow indicates direction of (+) strand synthesis
   3384..3488    +  promoter       AmpR promoter: bla
   3489..4349    +  CDS            AmpR: β-lactamase; bla; confers resistance to ampicillin, carbenicillin, and related antibiotics
   4520..5108    +  rep_origin     ori: high-copy-number ColE1/pMB1/pBR322/pUC origin of replication
   5291..5383    +  CDS            lacI (fragment): lac repressor; lacI; The lac repressor binds to the lac operator to inhibit transcription in E. coli. This inhibition can be relieved by adding lactose or isopropyl-β-D-thiogalactopyranoside (IPTG).
   5396..5417    +  protein_bind   CAP binding site: CAP binding activates transcription in the presence of cAMP. E. coli catabolite activator protein
>Addgene plasmid #17652 | GFP-HP1alpha | addgene full sequence | sequence record 473509 | Addgene NGS Result
GGCACCCCAGGCTTTACACTTTATGCTTCCGGCTCGTATGTTGTGTGGAATTGTGAGCGGATAACAATTT
CACACAGGAAACAGCTATGACCATGATTACGCCAAGCTCGAAATTAACCCTCACTAAAGGGAACAAAAGC
TGGTACCGGGCCCCCCCTCGAGGTCGATCCAGACATGATAAGATACATTGATGAGTTTGGACAAACCACA
ACTAGAATGCAGTGAAAAAAATGCTTTATTTGTGAAATTTGTGATGCTATTGCTTTATTTGTAACCATTA
TAAGCTGCAATAAACAAGTTGGGTTAAGCTTAGCTCTTTGCTGTTTCTTTCTCTTTGTTTTCCGCATCCT
CAGGATATGCATGCCATGTCAGTCTCTCTTCATAAAATGCTATCACAATTTGTGGACATTTCACATTAGC
TTCTTTTGCAAGAACCAGGTCAGCTTCATCTGTGTCTTTCCATTTCATTAGGAACATTAAATCACCACAG
GAATCTGTTGCCCCAATGATCTTTTCTGGTTCCAGTCCTCTCTCAAAGCCCCGAGCGATATCATTGCTCT
GCTCTCTCTTTTTTTTAGATTTGATGTCATCGGCACTGTTTGAGAAATTGGATTTCCTCTTGTTACTTTC
TGACTTCTCCCTGGGTTTATTATTTTCACCCTCCTTCATCTTCTTATACTTTTTCATAAATTCAGAAATT
AGCTCAGGGCAATCCAAGTTTTTCTCAGGTTCCCAAGTATTGTGCTCCTCAGAAAAGCCTTTCCACTTCA
GTAGATATTCCACTTGTCCCTTAACCACGCGCCTGTCTAGCACCTTCTCCACGACATACTCCTCCTCATC
CTCTGAAGAAGAACTGTCAGCTGTCCGCTTGGTTTTCTTTCCGGATCCCTTGTATAGTTCATCCATGCCA
TGTGTAATCCCAGCAGCTGTTACAAACTCAAGAAGGACCATGTGGTCTCTCTTTTCGTTGGGATCTTTCG
AAAGGGCAGATTGTGTGGACAGGTAATGGTTGTCTGGTAAAAGGACAGGGCCATCGCCAATTGGAGTATT
TTGTTGATAATGGTCTGCTAGTTGAACGCTTCCATCTTCAATGTTGTGTCTAATTTTGAAGTTAACTTTG
ATTCCATTCTTTTGTTTGTCTGCCATGATGTATACATTGTGTGAGTTATAGTTGTATTCCAATTTGTGTC
CAAGAATGTTTCCATCTTCTTTAAAATCAATACCTTTTAACTCGATTCTATTAACAAGGGTATCACCTTC
AAACTTGACTTCAGCACGTGTCTTGTAGTTCCCGTCATCTTTGAAAAATATAGTTCTTTCCTGTACATAA
CCTTCGGGCATGGCACTCTTGAAAAAGTCATGCCGTTTCATATGATCTGGGTATCTTGAAAAGCATTGAA
CACCATAAGTGAAAGTAGTGACAAGTGTTGGCCATGGAACAGGTAGTTTTCCAGTAGTGCAAATAAATTT
AAGGGTAAGTTTTCCGTATGTTGCATCACCTTCACCCTCTCCACTGACAGAAAATTTGTGCCCATTAACA
TCACCATCTAATTCAACAAGAATTGGGACAACTCCAGTGAAAAGTTCTTCTCCTTTACTCATGTGATGGT
GATGGTGATGTCCCATGGTGGCGCTAGTTCTAGAGCGGCCCAGAACCGAGGTGCAGTTGGACCTGGGAGT
GGACACCTGTGGAGAGAAAGGCAAAGTGGATGTTATTCTATAGTGTCACCTAAATCGTATGTGTATGATA
CATAAGGTTATGTATTAATTGTAGCCGCGTTCTAACGAAGCCAAGGGGGTGGGCCTATAGACTCTATAGG
CGGTACTTACGTCACTCTTGGCACGGGGAATCCGCGTTCCAATGCACCGTTCCCGGCCGCGGAGGCTGGA
TCGGTCCCGGTGTCTTCTATGGAGGTCAAAACAGCGTGGATGGCGTCTCCAGGCGATCTGACGGTTCACT
AAACGAGCTCTGCTTATATAGACCTCCCACCGTACACGCCTACCGCCCATTTGCGTCAATGGGGCGGAGT
TGTTACGACATTTTGGAAAGTCCCGTTGATTTTGGTGCCAAAACAAACTCCCATTGACGTCAATGGGGTG
GAGACTTGGAAATCCCCGTGAGTCAAACCGCTATCCACGCCCATTGATGTACTGCCAAAACCGCATCACC
ATGGTAATAGCGATGACTAATACGTAGATGTACTGCCAAGTAGGAAAGTCCCATAAGGTCATGTACTGGG
CATAATGCCAGGCGGGCCATTTACCGTCATTGACGTCAATAGGGGGCGTACTTGGCATATGATACACTTG
ATGTACTGCCAAGTGGGCAGTTTACCGTAAATACTCCACCCATTGACGTCAATGGAAAGTCCCTATTGGC
GTTACTATGGGAACATACGTCATTATTGACGTCAATGGGCGGGGGTCGTTGGGCGGTCAGCCAGGCGGGC
CATTTACCGTAAGTTATGTAACGCGGAACTCCATATATGGGCTATGAACTAATGACCCCGTAATTGATTA
CTATTAATAACTAGAGGAGCATGCGACGTCGGGCCGCCACCGCGGTGGGGGGATCGATCCAGACATGATA
AGATACATTGATGAGTTTGGACAAACCACAACTAGAATGCAGTGAAAAAAATGCTTTATTTGTGAAATTT
GTGATGCTATTGCTTTATTTGTAACCATTATAAGCTGCAATAAACAAGTTCCAATTCGCCCTATAGTGAG
TCGTATTACAATTCACTGGCCGTCGTTTTACAACGTCGTGACTGGGAAAACCCTGGCGTTACCCAACTTA
ATCGCCTTGCAGCACATCCCCCTTTCGCCAGCTGGCGTAATAGCGAAGAGGCCCGCACCGATCGCCCTTC
CCAACAGTTGCGCAGCCTGAATGGCGAATGGG
[124 nt withheld, positions 2903-3026]
C
[91 nt withheld, positions 3028-3118]
A
[49 nt withheld, positions 3120-3168]
CCTTTGACGTTGGAGTCCACGTTCTTT
[37 nt withheld, positions 3196-3232]
ACCCTATCTCGGTCTATTCTTTTGATTTATAAGGGATTTTGCCGATTTCGGCCTATTGGTTAAAAAATGA
GCTGATTTAACAAAAATTTAACGCGAATTTTAACAAAATATTAACGCTTACAATTTAGGTGGCACTTTTC
GGGGAAATGTGCGCGGAACCCCTATTTGTTTATTTTTCTAAATACATTCAAATATGTATCCGCTCATGAG
ACAATAACCCTGATAAATGCTTCAATAATATTGAAAAAGGAAGAGTATGAGTATTCAACATTTCCGTGTC
GCCCTTATTCCCTTTTTTGCGGCATTTTGCCTTCCTGTTTTTGCTCACCCAGAAACGCTGGTGAAAGTAA
AAGATGCTGAAGATCAGTTGGGTGCACGAGTGGGTTACATCGAACTGGATCTCAACAGCGGTAAGATCCT
TGAGAGTTTTCGCCCCGAAGAACGTTTTCCAATGATGAGCACTTTTAAAGTTCTGCTATGTGGCGCGGTA
TTATCCCGTATTGACGCCGGGCAAGAGCAACTCGGTCGCCGCATACACTATTCTCAGAATGACTTGGTTG
AGTACTCACCAGTCACAGAAAAGCATCTTACGGATGGCATGACAGTAAGAGAATTATGCAGTGCTGCCAT
AACCATGAGTGATAACACTGCGGCCAACTTACTTCTGACAACGATCGGAGGACCGAAGGAGCTAACCGCT
TTTTTGCACAACATGGGGGATCATGTAACTCGCCTTGATCGTTGGGAACCGGAGCTGAATGAAGCCATAC
CAAACGACGAGCGTGACACCACGATGCCTGTAGCAATGGCAACAACGTTGCGCAAACTATTAACTGGCGA
ACTACTTACTCTAGCTTCCCGGCAACAATTAATAGACTGGATGGAGGCGGATAAAGTTGCAGGACCACTT
CTGCGCTCGGCCCTTCCGGCTGGCTGGTTTATTGCTGATAAATCTGGAGCCGGTGAGCGTGGGTCTCGCG
GTATCATTGCAGCACTGGGGCCAGATGGTAAGCCCTCCCGTATCGTAGTTATCTACACGACGGGGAGTCA
GGCAACTATGGATGAACGAAATAGACAGATCGCTGAGATAGGTGCCTCACTGATTAAGCATTGGTAACTG
TCAGACCAAGTTTACTCATATATACTTTAGATTGATTTAAAACTTCATTTTTAATTTAAAAGGATCTAGG
TGAAGATCCTTTTTGATAATCTCATGACCAAAATCCCTTAACGTGAGTTTTCGTTCCACTGAGCGTCAGA
CCCCGTAGAAAAGATCAAAGGATCTTCTTGAGATCCTTTTTTTCTGCGCGTAATCTGCTGCTTGCAAACA
AAAAAACCACCGCTACCAGCGGTGGTTTGTTTGCCGGATCAAGAGCTACCAACTCTTTTTCCGAAGGTAA
CTGGCTTCAGCAGAGCGCAGATACCAAATACTGTTCTTCTAGTGTAGCCGTAGTTAGGCCACCACTTCAA
GAACTCTGTAGCACCGCCTACATACCTCGCTCTGCTAATCCTGTTACCAGTGGCTGCTGCCAGTGGCGAT
AAGTCGTGTCTTACCGGGTTGGACTCAAGACGATAGTTACCGGATAAGGCGCAGCGGTCGGGCTGAACGG
GGGGTTCGTGCACACAGCCCAGCTTGGAGCGAACGACCTACACCGAACTGAGATACCTACAGCGTGAGCT
ATGAGAAAGCGCCACGCTTCCCGAAGGGAGAAAGGCGGACAGGTATCCGGTAAGCGGCAGGGTCGGAACA
GGAGAGCGCACGAGGGAGCTTCCAGGGGGAAACGCCTGGTATCTTTATAGTCCTGTCGGGTTTCGCCACC
TCTGACTTGAGCGTCGATTTTTGTGATGCTCGTCAGGGGGGCGGAGCCTATGGAAAAACGCCAGCAACGC
GGCCTTTTTACGGTTCCTGGCCTTTTGCTGGCCTTTTGCTCACATGTTCTTTCCTGCGTTATCCCCTGAT
TCTGTGGATAACCGTATTACCGCCTTTGAGTGAGCTGATACCGCTCGCCGCAGCCGAACGACCGAGCGCA
GCGAGTCAGTGAGCGAGGAAGCGGAAGAGCGCCCAATACGCAAACCGCCTCTCCCCGCGCGTTGGCCGAT
TCATTAATGCAGCTGGCACGACAGGTTTCCCGACTGGAAAGCGGGCAGTGAGCGCAACGCAATTAATGTG
AGTTAGCTCACTCATTA
