>Addgene plasmid #17652 | GFP-HP1alpha | addgene partial sequence | sequence record 63467 | GFP-F 5'-GGTCCTTCTTGAGTTTGTAAC-3'
TGGCATGGATGAACTATACAAGGGATCCGGAAAGAAAACCAAGCGGACAGCTGACAGTTCTTCTTCAGAG
GATGAGGAGGAGTATGTCGTGGAGAAGGTGCTAGACAGGCGCGTGGTTAAGGGACAAGTGGAATATCTAC
TGAAGTGGAAAGGCTTTTCTGAGGAGCACAATACTTGGGAACCTGAGAAAAACTTGGATTGCCCTGAGCT
AATTTCTGAATTTATGAAAAAGTATAAGAAGATGAAGGAGGGTGAAAATAATAAACCCAGGGAGAAGTCA
GAAAGTAACAAGAGGAAATCCAATTTCTCAAACAGTGCCGATGACATCAAATCTAAAAAAAAGAGAGAGC
AGAGCAATGATATCGCTCGGGGCTTTGAGAGAGGACTGGAACCAGAAAAGATCATTGGGGCAACAGATTC
CTGTGGTGATTTAATGTTCCTAATGAAATGGAAAGACACAGATGAAGCTGACCTGGTTCTTGCAAAAGAA
GCTAATGTGAAATGTCCACAAATTGTGATAGCATTTTATGAAGAGAGACTGACATGGCATGCATATCCTG
AGGATGCGGAAAACAAAGAGAAAGAAACAGCAAAGAGCTAAGCTTAACCCAACTTGTTTATTGCAGCTTA
TAATGGTTACAAATAAAGCAATAGCATCACAAATTTCACAAATAAAGCATTTTTTTCACTGCATTCTAGT
TGTGGTTTGTCCAAACTCATCAATGTATCTTATCATGTCTGGATCGACCTCGAGGGGGGGCCCGGTACCA
GCTTTTGTTCCCTTTAGTGAGGGTTAATTTCGAGCTTGGCGTAATCATGGTCATAGCTGTTTCCTGTGTG
AAATTGTTATCCGCTCACAATTCCACACAACATACGAGCCGGAAGCATAAAGTGTAAAGCCTGGGGTGCC
TAATGAGTGA
