>Addgene plasmid #17652 | GFP-HP1alpha | addgene partial sequence | sequence record 63469 | CMV-F 5'-CGCAAATGGGCGGTAGGCGTG-3'
CTATATAAGCAGAGCTCGTTTAGTGAACCGTCAGATCGCCTGGAGACGCCATCCACGCTGTTTTGACCTC
CATAGAAGACACCGGGACCGATCCAGCCTCCGCGGCCGGGAACGGTGCATTGGAACGCGGATTCCCCGTG
CCAAGAGTGACGTAAGTACCGCCTATAGAGTCTATAGGCCCACCCCCTTGGCTTCGTTAGAACGCGGCTA
CAATTAATACATAACCTTATGTATCATACACATACGATTTAGGTGACACTATAGAATAACATCCACTTTG
CCTTTCTCTCCACAGGTGTCCACTCCCAGGTCCAACTGCACCTCGGTTCTGGGCCGCTCTAGAACTAGCG
CCACCATGGGACATCACCATCACCATCACATGAGTAAAGGAGAAGAACTTTTCACTGGAGTTGTCCCAAT
TCTTGTTGAATTAGATGGTGATGTTAATGGGCACAAATTTTCTGTCAGTGGAGAGGGTGAAGGTGATGCA
ACATACGGAAAACTTACCCTTAAATTTATTTGCACTACTGGAAAACTACCTGTTCCATGGCCAACACTTG
TCACTACTTTCACTTATGGTGTTCAATGCTTTTCAAGATACCCAGATCATATGAAACGGCATGACTTTTT
CAAGAGTGCCATGCCCGAAGGTTATGTACAGGAAAGAACTATATTTTTCAAAGATGACGGGAACTACAAG
ACACGTGCTGAAGTCAAGTTTGAAGGTGATACCCTTGTTAATAGAATCGAGTTAAAAGGTATTGATTTTA
AAGAAGATGGAAACATTCTTGGACACAAATTGGAATACAACTATAACTCACACAATGTATACATCATGGC
AGACAAACAAAAGAATGGAATCAAAGTTAACTTCAAAATTAGACACAACATTGAAGATGGAAGCGTTCAA
CTAGCA
